Addgene plasmid #236542: GFP-mTSP15
Purpose: For expression of Tspan15 in mammalian cells
Depositing lab: Sandra Citi. Depositing organization: University of Geneva. Publication: A Dock-and-Lock Mechanism Clusters ADAM10 at Cell-Cell Junctions to Promote alpha-Toxin Cytotoxicity. Shah J, Rouaud F, Guerrera D, Vasileva E, Popov LM, Kelley WL, Rubinstein E, Carette JE, Amieva MR, Citi S. Cell Rep. 2018 Nov 20;25(8):2132-2147.e7. doi: 10.1016/j.celrep.2018.10.088. PubMed 30463011.
Backbone
  Vector backbone: pEGFP-N1
  Vector type: Mammalian Expression
Growth in bacteria
  Bacterial resistance: Kanamycin, 50 μg/mL
  Growth temperature: 37°C
  Growth strain: DH5alpha
  Copy number: High Copy
Gene/Insert
  Gene/Insert name: TSPAN15
  Species: M. musculus (mouse)
  Insert size (bp): 885
  Mutation: WT
  Entrez Gene: Tspan15 (a.k.a. Tm4sf15, AW048364, 1110036D12Rik, 2700063A19Rik)
  Tag / fusion protein: GFP (N terminal on insert)
  Cloning method: Restriction Enzyme; 5′ cloning site HindIII (unknown if destroyed); 3′ cloning site BamH1 (unknown if destroyed)
Terms and licenses: Academic/Nonprofit Terms; Industry Terms: Not Available to Industry
Depositor comments: S2298 (Plasmid collection number)
How to cite: GFP-mTSP15 was a gift from Sandra Citi (Addgene plasmid # 236542 ; http://n2t.net/addgene:236542 ; RRID:Addgene_236542)
