[The description below was written by a language model from this plasmid's Addgene catalogue record and pLannotate feature annotations shown in this document.]
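Description:
GFP-mTSP15 is a mammalian expression plasmid built on the pEGFP-N1 backbone that drives production of wild-type mouse tetraspanin-15 (Tspan15) fused to EGFP. In bacteria it is maintained at high copy through a ColE1/pUC-type origin and selected with kanamycin. The same NeoR/KanR (Tn5 aminoglycoside phosphotransferase) gene sits behind tandem bacterial (bla) and SV40 early promoters and is terminated by the HSV TK polyadenylation signal, so it can also confer G418 resistance for selecting stably transfected mammalian cells. An f1 origin is present as well. The short annotated fragments of ble, SV40 large T antigen and bGH poly(A) appear to be incidental backbone matches rather than functional elements.

The expression cassette consists of the human CMV immediate early enhancer and promoter, a remnant of the multiple cloning site, the roughly 885 bp Tspan15 coding sequence inserted between HindIII and BamHI, the EGFP coding sequence, and the SV40 poly(A) signal. The catalogue entry lists GFP as N-terminal on the insert, and the plasmid name suggests the same. However, the annotated sequence places EGFP immediately downstream of Tspan15, as expected for an N1-type vector, which indicates a C-terminal EGFP fusion. Users should take the sequence-derived layout into account.

Tspan15 regulates maturation and trafficking of the transmembrane metalloprotease ADAM10. The construct is intended for expressing fluorescently tagged Tspan15 in mammalian cells, for example to follow its localisation. The associated work concerned clustering of ADAM10 at cell-cell junctions and alpha-toxin cytotoxicity.
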