Features (pLannotate 1.2.2; 15 found; start..end, strand, type, name):
      1..589     +  rep_origin     ori: high-copy-number ColE1/pMB1/pBR322/pUC origin of replication
    764..1067    +  enhancer       CMV enhancer: human cytomegalovirus immediate early enhancer
   1068..1271    +  promoter       CMV promoter: human cytomegalovirus (CMV) immediate early promoter
   1294..1330    +  misc_feature   MCS (fragment): multiple cloning site
   1337..2218    +  CDS            Tspan15: TSN15_MOUSE - Experimental evidence at protein level: Swiss-Prot protein existence level 1. Regulates maturation and trafficking of the transmembrane metalloprotease ADAM10 (PubMed:23035126, PubMed:26668317). Promotes ADAM10-mediated cleavage of (CDH2) (PubMed:26668317). Negatively regulates ligand-induced Notch activity probably by regulating ADAM10 activity (By similarity). From Mus musculus (Mouse).
   2234..2953    +  CDS            EGFP: the original enhanced GFP (Yang et al., 1996) mammalian codon-optimized
   2970..3053    +  CDS            large T antigen (fragment): large T antigen from SV40 (simian virus 40)
   3076..3197    +  polyA_signal   SV40 poly(A) signal: SV40 polyadenylation signal
   3231..3659    -  rep_origin     f1 ori (sequence partly withheld): f1 bacteriophage origin of replication; arrow indicates direction of (+) strand synthesis
   3686..3790    +  promoter       AmpR promoter: bla
   3792..4149    +  promoter       SV40 promoter: SV40 enhancer and early promoter
   4184..4978    +  CDS            NeoR/KanR: aminoglycoside phosphotransferase from Tn5; aph(3')-II (or nptII); confers resistance to neomycin, kanamycin, and G418 (Geneticin®)
   4999..5151    +  CDS            ble (fragment): BLE_KLEPN - Experimental evidence at protein level: Swiss-Prot protein existence level 1. Binding protein with a strong affinity to the bleomycin family of antibiotics. Binds to CL990; an antimitotic-antibiotic compound. From Klebsiella pneumoniae.
   5210..5257    +  polyA_signal   HSV TK poly(A) signal: herpes simplex virus thymidine kinase polyadenylation signal (Cole and Stacy, 1985)
   5348..5364    -  polyA_signal   bGH poly(A) signal (fragment): bovine growth hormone polyadenylation signal
>Addgene plasmid #236542 | GFP-mTSP15 | addgene full sequence | sequence record 469953 | Addgene NGS Result
TTGAGATCCTTTTTTTCTGCGCGTAATCTGCTGCTTGCAAACAAAAAAACCACCGCTACCAGCGGTGGTT
TGTTTGCCGGATCAAGAGCTACCAACTCTTTTTCCGAAGGTAACTGGCTTCAGCAGAGCGCAGATACCAA
ATACTGTTCTTCTAGTGTAGCCGTAGTTAGGCCACCACTTCAAGAACTCTGTAGCACCGCCTACATACCT
CGCTCTGCTAATCCTGTTACCAGTGGCTGCTGCCAGTGGCGATAAGTCGTGTCTTACCGGGTTGGACTCA
AGACGATAGTTACCGGATAAGGCGCAGCGGTCGGGCTGAACGGGGGGTTCGTGCACACAGCCCAGCTTGG
AGCGAACGACCTACACCGAACTGAGATACCTACAGCGTGAGCTATGAGAAAGCGCCACGCTTCCCGAAGG
GAGAAAGGCGGACAGGTATCCGGTAAGCGGCAGGGTCGGAACAGGAGAGCGCACGAGGGAGCTTCCAGGG
GGAAACGCCTGGTATCTTTATAGTCCTGTCGGGTTTCGCCACCTCTGACTTGAGCGTCGATTTTTGTGAT
GCTCGTCAGGGGGGCGGAGCCTATGGAAAAACGCCAGCAACGCGGCCTTTTTACGGTTCCTGGCCTTTTG
CTGGCCTTTTGCTCACATGTTCTTTCCTGCGTTATCCCCTGATTCTGTGGATAACCGTATTACCGCCATG
CATTAGTTATTAATAGTAATCAATTACGGGGTCATTAGTTCATAGCCCATATATGGAGTTCCGCGTTACA
TAACTTACGGTAAATGGCCCGCCTGGCTGACCGCCCAACGACCCCCGCCCATTGACGTCAATAATGACGT
ATGTTCCCATAGTAACGCCAATAGGGACTTTCCATTGACGTCAATGGGTGGAGTATTTACGGTAAACTGC
CCACTTGGCAGTACATCAAGTGTATCATATGCCAAGTACGCCCCCTATTGACGTCAATGACGGTAAATGG
CCCGCCTGGCATTATGCCCAGTACATGACCTTATGGGACTTTCCTACTTGGCAGTACATCTACGTATTAG
TCATCGCTATTACCATGGTGATGCGGTTTTGGCAGTACATCAATGGGCGTGGATAGCGGTTTGACTCACG
GGGATTTCCAAGTCTCCACCCCATTGACGTCAATGGGAGTTTGTTTTGGCACCAAAATCAACGGGACTTT
CCAAAATGTCGTAACAACTCCGCCCCATTGACGCAAATGGGCGGTAGGCGTGTACGGTGGGAGGTCTATA
TAAGCAGAGCTGGTTTAGTGAACCGTCAGATCCGCTAGCGCTACCGGACTCAGATCTCGAGCTCAAGCTT
GCCACCATGCCTCGCGGGGACTCGGAGCAGGTGCGCTACTGCGCGCGCTTCTCCTATCTTTGGCTCAAGT
TCTCTCTCATCATCTACTCCACCGTGTTCTGGCTGATTGGGGGCCTGGTCCTGTCAGTGGGGATCTACGC
AGAGGCAGAGCGGCAGAAATACAAAACCCTGGAGAGTGCCTTCCTGGCCCCCGCCATCATCCTCATCCTC
CTGGGGGTGGTCATGTTCATCGTCTCCTTCATCGGGGTGCTGGCTTCCCTCCGGGACAACCTGTGCCTTC
TGCAGTCGTTTATGTATATCCTGGGGATCTGCCTGGTCATGGAGCTTATTGGTGGCATAGTGGCTTTGAT
CTTCCGGAACCAGACTATTGACTTTCTGAACGACAACATCCGGAGAGGAATCGAGAATTACTACGATGAT
CTGGACTTCAAGAACATCATGGACTTTGTTCAGAAGAAGTTCAAGTGCTGTGGCGGGGAGGACTACAGAG
ACTGGAGCAAAAACCAGTACCATGACTGCAGCGCCCCCGGGCCCCTGGCCTGCGGGGTGCCCTACACCTG
CTGCATCAGGAACACGACAGATGTTGTCAACACCATGTGTGGCTACAAAACAATCGACAAGGAGCGCCTG
AATGCACAGAACATCATTCACGTGCGGGGCTGCACCAACGCCGTGTTGATATGGTTCATGGACAACTATA
CCATCATGGCGGGCCTTTTACTGGGCATCCTGCTTCCTCAGTTTCTTGGTGTGCTGCTGACCCTACTGTA
CATCACCCGTGTGGAGGACATTATCTTGGAGCACTCTGTCACGGATGGATTGCTGGGACCTGGTGCCAAG
TCCAGAACGGACACAGCAGGCACTGGATGCTGCCTGTGCTATCCCGATGGATCCATCGCCACCATGGTGA
GCAAGGGCGAGGAGCTGTTCACCGGGGTGGTGCCCATCCTGGTCGAGCTGGACGGCGACGTAAACGGCCA
CAAGTTCAGCGTGTCCGGCGAGGGCGAGGGCGATGCCACCTACGGCAAGCTGACCCTGAAGTTCATCTGC
ACCACCGGCAAGCTGCCCGTGCCCTGGCCCACCCTCGTGACCACCCTGACCTACGGCGTGCAGTGCTTCA
GCCGCTACCCCGACCACATGAAGCAGCACGACTTCTTCAAGTCCGCCATGCCCGAAGGCTACGTCCAGGA
GCGCACCATCTTCTTCAAGGACGACGGCAACTACAAGACCCGCGCCGAGGTGAAGTTCGAGGGCGACACC
CTGGTGAACCGCATCGAGCTGAAGGGCATCGACTTCAAGGAGGACGGCAACATCCTGGGGCACAAGCTGG
AGTACAACTACAACAGCCACAACGTCTATATCATGGCCGACAAGCAGAAGAACGGCATCAAGGTGAACTT
CAAGATCCGCCACAACATCGAGGACGGCAGCGTGCAGCTCGCCGACCACTACCAGCAGAACACCCCCATC
GGCGACGGCCCCGTGCTGCTGCCCGACAACCACTACCTGAGCACCCAGTCCGCCCTGAGCAAAGACCCCA
ACGAGAAGCGCGATCACATGGTCCTGCTGGAGTTCGTGACCGCCGCCGGGATCACTCTCGGCATGGACGA
GCTGTACAAGTAAAGCGGCCGCGACTCTAGATCATAATCAGCCATACCACATTTGTAGAGGTTTTACTTG
CTTTAAAAAACCTCCCACACCTCCCCCTGAACCTGAAACATAAAATGAATGCAATTGTTGTTGTTAACTT
GTTTATTGCAGCTTATAATGGTTACAAATAAAGCAATAGCATCACAAATTTCACAAATAAAGCATTTTTT
TCACTGCATTCTAGTTGTGGTTTGTCCAAACTCATCAATGTATCTTAAGGCGTAAATTGTAAGCGTTAAT
ATTTTGTTAAAATTCGCGTTAAATTTTTGTTAAATCAGCTCATTTTTTAACCAATAGGCCGAAATCGGCA
AAATCCCTTATAAATCAAAAGAATAGACCGAGATAGGGT
[37 nt withheld, positions 3330-3366]
AAAGAACGTGGACTCCAACGTCAAAGG
[49 nt withheld, positions 3394-3442]
T
[91 nt withheld, positions 3444-3534]
G
[124 nt withheld, positions 3536-3659]
CAGGTGGCACTTTTCGGGGAAATGTGCGCGGAACCCCTATTTGTTTATTTTTCTAAATACATTCAAATAT
GTATCCGCTCATGAGACAATAACCCTGATAAATGCTTCAATAATATTGAAAAAGGAAGAGTCCTGAGGCG
GAAAGAACCAGCTGTGGAATGTGTGTCAGTTAGGGTGTGGAAAGTCCCCAGGCTCCCCAGCAGGCAGAAG
TATGCAAAGCATGCATCTCAATTAGTCAGCAACCAGGTGTGGAAAGTCCCCAGGCTCCCCAGCAGGCAGA
AGTATGCAAAGCATGCATCTCAATTAGTCAGCAACCATAGTCCCGCCCCTAACTCCGCCCATCCCGCCCC
TAACTCCGCCCAGTTCCGCCCATTCTCCGCCCCATGGCTGACTAATTTTTTTTATTTATGCAGAGGCCGA
GGCCGCCTCGGCCTCTGAGCTATTCCAGAAGTAGTGAGGAGGCTTTTTTGGAGGCCTAGGCTTTTGCAAA
GATCGATCAAGAGACAGGATGAGGATCGTTTCGCATGATTGAACAAGATGGATTGCACGCAGGTTCTCCG
GCCGCTTGGGTGGAGAGGCTATTCGGCTATGACTGGGCACAACAGACAATCGGCTGCTCTGATGCCGCCG
TGTTCCGGCTGTCAGCGCAGGGGCGCCCGGTTCTTTTTGTCAAGACCGACCTGTCCGGTGCCCTGAATGA
ACTGCAAGACGAGGCAGCGCGGCTATCGTGGCTGGCCACGACGGGCGTTCCTTGCGCAGCTGTGCTCGAC
GTTGTCACTGAAGCGGGAAGGGACTGGCTGCTATTGGGCGAAGTGCCGGGGCAGGATCTCCTGTCATCTC
ACCTTGCTCCTGCCGAGAAAGTATCCATCATGGCTGATGCAATGCGGCGGCTGCATACGCTTGATCCGGC
TACCTGCCCATTCGACCACCAAGCGAAACATCGCATCGAGCGAGCACGTACTCGGATGGAAGCCGGTCTT
GTCGATCAGGATGATCTGGACGAAGAGCATCAGGGGCTCGCGCCAGCCGAACTGTTCGCCAGGCTCAAGG
CGAGCATGCCCGACGGCGAGGATCTCGTCGTGACCCATGGCGATGCCTGCTTGCCGAATATCATGGTGGA
AAATGGCCGCTTTTCTGGATTCATCGACTGTGGCCGGCTGGGTGTGGCGGACCGCTATCAGGACATAGCG
TTGGCTACCCGTGATATTGCTGAAGAGCTTGGCGGCGAATGGGCTGACCGCTTCCTCGTGCTTTACGGTA
TCGCCGCTCCCGATTCGCAGCGCATCGCCTTCTATCGCCTTCTTGACGAGTTCTTCTGAGCGGGACTCTG
GGGTTCGAAATGACCGACCAAGCGACGCCCAACCTGCCATCACGAGATTTCGATTCCACCGCCGCCTTCT
ATGAAAGGTTGGGCTTCGGAATCGTTTTCCGGGACGCCGGCTGGATGATCCTCCAGCGCGGGGATCTCAT
GCTGGAGTTCTTCGCCCACCCTAGGGGGAGGCTAACTGAAACACGGAAGGAGACAATACCGGAAGGAACC
CGCGCTATGACGGCAATAAAAAGACAGAATAAAACGCACGGTGTTGGGTCGTTTGTTCATAAACGCGGGG
TTCGGTCCCAGGGCTGGCACTCTGTCGATACCCCACCGAGACCCCATTGGGGCCAATACGCCCGCGTTTC
TTCCTTTTCCCCACCCCACCCCCCAAGTTCGGGTGAAGGCCCAGGGCTCGCAGCCAACGTCGGGGCGGCA
GGCCCTGCCATAGCCTCAGGTTACTCATATATACTTTAGATTGATTTAAAACTTCATTTTTAATTTAAAA
GGATCTAGGTGAAGATCCTTTTTGATAATCTCATGACCAAAATCCCTTAACGTGAGTTTTCGTTCCACTG
AGCGTCAGACCCCGTAGAAAAGATCAAAGGATCTTC
